>Addgene plasmid #142019 | TFORF2303 | addgene full sequence | sequence record 395917 | Addgene NGS Result
TTAATGTAGTCTTATGCAATACTCTTGTAGTCTTGCAACATGGTAACGATGAGTTAGCAACATGCCTTAC
AAGGAGAGAAAAAGCACCGTGCATGCCGATTGGTGGAAGTAAGGTGGTACGATCGTGCCTTATTAGGAAG
GCAACAGACGGGTCTGACATGGATTGGACGAACCACTGAATTGCCGCATTGCAGAGATATTGTATTTAAG
TGCCTAGCTCGATACATAAACGGGTCTCTCTGGTTAGACCAGATCTGAGCCTGGGAGCTCTCTGGCTAAC
TAGGGAACCCACTGCTTAAGCCTCAATAAAGCTTGCCTTGAGTGCTTCAAGTAGTGTGTGCCCGTCTGTT
GTGTGACTCTGGTAACTAGAGATCCCTCAGACCCTTTTAGTCAGTGTGGAAAATCTCTAGCAGTGGCGCC
CGAACAGGGACTTGAAAGCGAAAGGGAAACCAGAGGAGCTCTCTCGACGCAGGACTCGGCTTGCTGAAGC
GCGCACGGCAAGAGGCGAGGGGCGGCGACTGGTGAGTACGCCAAAAATTTTGACTAGCGGAGGCTAGAAG
GAGAGAGATGGGTGCGAGAGCGTCAGTATTAAGCGGGGGAGAATTAGATCGCGATGGGAAAAAATTCGGT
TAAGGCCAGGGGGAAAGAAAAAATATAAATTAAAACATATAGTATGGGCAAGCAGGGAGCTAGAACGATT
CGCAGTTAATCCTGGCCTGTTAGAAACATCAGAAGGCTGTAGACAAATACTGGGACAGCTACAACCATCC
CTTCAGACAGGATCAGAAGAACTTAGATCATTATATAATACAGTAGCAACCCTCTATTGTGTGCATCAAA
GGATAGAGATAAAAGACACCAAGGAAGCTTTAGACAAGATAGAGGAAGAGCAAAACAAAAGTAAGACCAC
CGCACAGCAAGCGGCCGCTGATCTTCAGACCTGGAGGAGGAGATATGAGGGACAATTGGAGAAGTGAATT
ATATAAATATAAAGTAGTAAAAATTGAACCATTAGGAGTAGCACCCACCAAGGCAAAGAGAAGAGTGGTG
CAGAGAGAAAAAAGAGCAGTGGGAATAGGAGCTTTGTTCCTTGGGTTCTTGGGAGCAGCAGGAAGCACTA
TGGGCGCAGCGTCAATGACGCTGACGGTACAGGCCAGACAATTATTGTCTGGTATAGTGCAGCAGCAGAA
CAATTTGCTGAGGGCTATTGAGGCGCAACAGCATCTGTTGCAACTCACAGTCTGGGGCATCAAGCAGCTC
CAGGCAAGAATCCTGGCTGTGGAAAGATACCTAAAGGATCAACAGCTCCTGGGGATTTGGGGTTGCTCTG
GAAAACTCATTTGCACCACTGCTGTGCCTTGGAATGCTAGTTGGAGTAATAAATCTCTGGAACAGATTTG
GAATCACACGACCTGGATGGAGTGGGACAGAGAAATTAACAATTACACAAGCTTAATACACTCCTTAATT
GAAGAATCGCAAAACCAGCAAGAAAAGAATGAACAAGAATTATTGGAATTAGATAAATGGGCAAGTTTGT
GGAATTGGTTTAACATAACAAATTGGCTGTGGTATATAAAATTATTCATAATGATAGTAGGAGGCTTGGT
AGGTTTAAGAATAGTTTTTGCTGTACTTTCTATAGTGAATAGAGTTAGGCAGGGATATTCACCATTATCG
TTTCAGACCCACCTCCCAACCCCGAGGGGACCCATGCATTGCATCTCAATTAGTCAGCAACCAGGTGTGG
AAAGTCCCCAGGCTCCCCAGCAGGCAGAAGTATGCAAAGCATGCGTCTCAATTAGTCAGCAACCATAGTC
CCGCCCCTAACTCCGCCCATCCCGCCCCTAACTCCGCCCAGTTCCGCCCATTCTCCGCCCCATGGCTGAC
TAATTTTTTTTATTTATGCAGAGGCCGAGGCCGCCTCGGCCTCTGAGCTATTCCAGAAGTAGTGAGGAGG
CTTTTTTGGAGGCCTAGGCTTTTGCAAAAAGCTTTCTAGAGGTACCACCGGAGCTTACCATGACCGAGTA
CAAGCCCACGGTGCGCCTCGCCACCCGCGACGACGTCCCCAGGGCCGTACGCACCCTCGCCGCCGCGTTC
GCCGACTACCCCGCCACGCGCCACACCGTCGATCCGGACCGCCACATCGAGCGGGTCACCGAGCTGCAAG
AACTCTTCCTCACGCGCGTCGGGCTCGACATCGGCAAGGTGTGGGTCGCGGACGACGGCGCCGCCGTGGC
GGTCTGGACCACGCCGGAGAGCGTCGAAGCGGGGGCGGTGTTCGCCGAGATCGGCCCGCGCATGGCCGAG
TTGAGCGGTTCCCGGCTGGCCGCGCAGCAACAGATGGAAGGCCTCCTGGCGCCGCACCGGCCCAAGGAGC
CCGCGTGGTTCCTGGCCACCGTCGGCGTCTCGCCCGACCACCAGGGCAAGGGTCTGGGCAGCGCCGTCGT
GCTCCCCGGAGTGGAGGCGGCCGAGCGCGCCGGGGTGCCCGCCTTCCTGGAGACCTCCGCGCCCCGCAAC
CTCCCCTTCTACGAGCGGCTCGGCTTCACCGTCACCGCCGACGTCGAGGTGCCCGAAGGACCGCGCACCT
GGTGCATGACCCGCAAGCCCGGTGCCAGTTAACGAATTCTAGATCTTGAGACAAATGGCAGTATTCATCC
ACAATTTTAAAAGAAAAGGGGGGATTGGGGGGTACAGTGCAGGGGAAAGAATAGTAGACATAATAGCAAC
AGACATACAAACTAAAGAATTACAAAAACAAATTACAAAAATTCAAAATTTTCGGGTTTATTACAGGGAC
AGCAGAGATCCACTTTGGCGCCGGCTCGAGGCCTGCAGGTGCAAAGATGGATAAAGTTTTAAACAGAGAG
GAATCTTTGCAGCTAATGGACCTTCTAGGTCTTGAAAGGAGTGGGAATTGGCTCCGGTGCCCGTCAGTGG
GCAGAGCGCACATCGCCCACAGTCCCCGAGAAGTTGGGGGGAGGGGTCGGCAATTGAACCGGTGCCTAGA
GAAGGTGGCGCGGGGTAAACTGGGAAAGTGATGTCGTGTACTGGCTCCGCCTTTTTCCCGAGGGTGGGGG
AGAACCGTATATAAGTGCAGTAGTCGCCGTGAACGTTCTTTTTCGCAACGGGTTTGCCGCCAGAACACAG
GTAAGTGCCGTGTGTGGTTCCCGCGGGCCTGGCCTCTTTACGGGTTATGGCCCTTGCGTGCCTTGAATTA
CTTCCACCTGGCTGCAGTACGTGATTCTTGATCCCGAGCTTCGGGTTGGAAGTGGGTGGGAGAGTTCGAG
GCCTTGCGCTTAAGGAGCCCCTTCGCCTCGTGCTTGAGTTGAGGCCTGGCCTGGGCGCTGGGGCCGCCGC
GTGCGAATCTGGTGGCACCTTCGCGCCTGTCTCGCTGCTTTCGATAAGTCTCTAGCCATTTAAAATTTTT
GATGACCTGCTGCGACGCTTTTTTTCTGGCAAGATAGTCTTGTAAATGCGGGCCAAGATCTGCACACTGG
TATTTCGGTTTTTGGGGCCGCGGGCGGCGACGGGGCCCGTGCGTCCCAGCGCACATGTTCGGCGAGGCGG
GGCCTGCGAGCGCGGCCACCGAGAATCGGACGGGGGTAGTCTCAAGCTGGCCGGCCTGCTCTGGTGCCTG
GCCTCGCGCCGCCGTGTATCGCCCCGCCCTGGGCGGCAAGGCTGGCCCGGTCGGCACCAGTTGCGTGAGC
GGAAAGATGGCCGCTTCCCGGCCCTGCTGCAGGGAGCTCAAAATGGAGGACGCGGCGCTCGGGAGAGCGG
GCGGGTGAGTCACCCACACAAAGGAAAAGGGCCTTTCCGTCCTCAGCCGTCGCTTCATGTGACTCCACGG
AGTACCGGGCGCCGTCCAGGCACCTCGATTAGTTCTCGAGCTTTTGGAGTACGTCGTCTTTAGGTTGGGG
GGAGGGGTTTTATGCGATGGAGTTTCCCCACACTGAGTGGGTGGAGACTGAAGTTAGGCCAGCTTGGCAC
TTGATGTAATTCTCCTTGGAATTTGCCCTTTTTGAGTTTGGATCTTGGTTCATTCTCAAGCCTCAGACAG
TGGTTCAAAGTTTTTTTCTTCCATTTCAGGTGTCGTGAGGCTAGCACCGCCACCATGCGTTGCCTGGCTC
CACGCCCTGCTGGGTCCTACCTGTCAGAGCCCCAAGGCAGCTCACAGTGTGCCACCATGGAGTTGGGGCC
CCTAGAAGGTGGCTACCTGGAGCTTCTTAACAGCGATGCTGACCCCCTGTGCCTCTACCACTTCTATGAC
CAGATGGACCTGGCTGGAGAAGAAGAGATTGAGCTCTACTCAGAACCCGACACAGACACCATCAACTGCG
ACCAGTTCAGCAGGCTGTTGTGTGACATGGAAGGTGATGAAGAGACCAGGGAGGCTTATGCCAATATCGC
GGAACTGGACCAGTATGTCTTCCAGGACTCCCAGCTGGAGGGCCTGAGCAAGGACATTTTCAAGCACATA
GGACCAGATGAAGTGATCGGTGAGAGTATGGAGATGCCAGCAGAAGTTGGGCAGAAAAGTCAGAAAAGAC
CCTTCCCAGAGGAGCTTCCGGCAGACCTGAAGCACTGGAAGCCAGTGCCTTTCTCCAGTTCCTCGTTGAG
CTGCCTGAATCTCCCTGAGGGACCCATCCAGTTTGTCCCCACCATCTCCACTCTGCCCCATGGGCTCTGG
CAAATCTCTGAGGCTGGAACAGGGGTCTCCAGTATATTCATCTACCATGGTGAGGTGCCCCAGGCCAGCC
AAGTACCCCCTCCCAGTGGATTCACTGTCCACGGCCTCCCAACATCTCCAGACCGGCCAGGCTCCACCAG
CCCCTTCGCTCCATCAGCCACTGACCTGCCCAGCATGCCTGAACCTGCCCTGACCTCCCGAGCAAACATG
ACAGAGCACAAGACGTCCCCCACCCAATGCCCGGCAGCTGGAGAGGTCTCCAACAAGCTTCCAAAATGGC
CTGGTCTAGCCTGGTCACCGTGCCTGGGTCTGAGGCCCTCCCTCCACAGGGCTGCCTTGAGCGACACGGT
GGCGCTGTGGGAGTCCCTGCAGCAGCATGGGGAGACCAAGCTACTTCAGGCAGCAGAGGAGAAGTTCACC
ATCGAGCCTTTCAAAGCCAAGTCCCTGAAGGATGTGGAAGACCTGGGAAAGCTTGTGCAGACTCAGAGGA
CGAGAAGTTCCTCGGAAGACACAGCTGGGGAGCTCCCTGCTGTTCGGGACCTAAAGAAACTGGAGTTTGC
GCTGGGCCCTGTCTCAGGCCCCCAGGCTTTCCCCAAACTGGTGCGGATCCTCACGGCCTTTTCCTCCCTG
CAGCATCTGGACCTGGATGCGCTGAGTGAGAACAAGATCGGGGACGAGGGTGTCTCGCAGCTCTCAGCCA
CCTTCCCCCAGCTGAAGTCCTTGGAAACCCTCAATCTGTCCCAGAACAACATCACTGACCTGGGTGCCTA
CAAACTCGCCGAGGCCCTGCCTTCGCTCGCTGCATCCCTGCTCAGGCTAAGCTTGTACAATAACTGCATC
TGCGACGTGGGAGCCGAGAGCTTGGCTCGTGTGCTTCCGGACATGGTGTCCCTCCGGGTGATGGACGTCC
AGTACAACAAGTTCACGGCTGCCGGGGCCCAGCAGCTCGCTGCCAGCCTTCGGAGGTGTCCTCATGTGGA
GACGCTGGCGATGTGGACGCCCACCATCCCATTCAGTGTCCAGGAACACCTGCAACAACAGGATTCACGG
ATCAGCCTGAGATAGTAATGAACTAGTCCGTAACTTGAAAGTATTTCGATTTCTTGGCTTTATATATCTT
GTGGAAAGGACGAGTCTGCTTAGCGCGAAATGGCTGCACGCGTTAAGTCGACAATCAACCTCTGGATTAC
AAAATTTGTGAAAGATTGACTGGTATTCTTAACTATGTTGCTCCTTTTACGCTATGTGGATACGCTGCTT
TAATGCCTTTGTATCATGCTATTGCTTCCCGTATGGCTTTCATTTTCTCCTCCTTGTATAAATCCTGGTT
GCTGTCTCTTTATGAGGAGTTGTGGCCCGTTGTCAGGCAACGTGGCGTGGTGTGCACTGTGTTTGCTGAC
GCAACCCCCACTGGTTGGGGCATTGCCACCACCTGTCAGCTCCTTTCCGGGACTTTCGCTTTCCCCCTCC
CTATTGCCACGGCGGAACTCATCGCCGCCTGCCTTGCCCGCTGCTGGACAGGGGCTCGGCTGTTGGGCAC
TGACAATTCCGTGGTGTTGTCGGGGAAATCATCGTCCTTTCCTTGGCTGCTCGCCTGTGTTGCCACCTGG
ATTCTGCGCGGGACGTCCTTCTGCTACGTCCCTTCGGCCCTCAATCCAGCGGACCTTCCTTCCCGCGGCC
TGCTGCCGGCTCTGCGGCCTCTTCCGCGTCTTCGCCTTCGCCCTCAGACGAGTCGGATCTCCCTTTGGGC
CGCCTCCCCGCGTCGACTTTAAGACCAATGACTTACAAGGCAGCTGTAGATCTTAGCCACTTTTTAAAAG
AAAAGGGGGGACTGGAAGGGCTAATTCACTCCCAACGAAGACAAGATCTGCTTTTTGCTTGTACTGGGTC
TCTCTGGTTAGACCAGATCTGAGCCTGGGAGCTCTCTGGCTAACTAGGGAACCCACTGCTTAAGCCTCAA
TAAAGCTTGCCTTGAGTGCTTCAAGTAGTGTGTGCCCGTCTGTTGTGTGACTCTGGTAACTAGAGATCCC
TCAGACCCTTTTAGTCAGTGTGGAAAATCTCTAGCAGTACGTATAGTAGTTCATGTCATCTTATTATTCA
GTATTTATAACTTGCAAAGAAATGAATATCAGAGAGTGAGAGGAACTTGTTTATTGCAGCTTATAATGGT
TACAAATAAAGCAATAGCATCACAAATTTCACAAATAAAGCATTTTTTTCACTGCATTCTAGTTGTGGTT
TGTCCAAACTCATCAATGTATCTTATCATGTCTGGCTCTAGCTATCCCGCCCCTAACTCCGCCCATCCCG
CCCCTAACTCCGCCCAGTTCCGCCCATTCTCCGCCCCATGGCTGACTAATTTTTTTTATTTATGCAGAGG
CCGAGGCCGCCTCGGCCTCTGAGCTATTCCAGAAGTAGTGAGGAGGCTTTTTTGGAGGCCTAGGGACGTA
CCCAATTCGCCCTATAGTGAGTCGTATTACGCGCGCTCACTGGCCGTCGTTTTACAACGTCGTGACTGGG
AAAACCCTGGCGTTACCCAACTTAATCGCCTTGCAGCACATCCCCCTTTCGCCAGCTGGCGTAATAGCGA
AGAGGCCCGCACCGATCGCCCTTCCCAACAGTTGCGCAGCCTGAATGGCGAATGGG
[124 nt withheld, positions 7337-7460]
C
[91 nt withheld, positions 7462-7552]
A
[49 nt withheld, positions 7554-7602]
CCTTTGACGTTGGAGTCCACGTTCTTT
[37 nt withheld, positions 7630-7666]
ACCCTATCTCGGTCTATTCTTTTGATTTATAAGGGATTTTGCCGATTTCGGCCTATTGGTTAAAAAATGA
GCTGATTTAACAAAAATTTAACGCGAATTTTAACAAAATATTAACGCTTACAATTTAGGTGGCACTTTTC
GGGGAAATGTGCGCGGAACCCCTATTTGTTTATTTTTCTAAATACATTCAAATATGTATCCGCTCATGAG
ACAATAACCCTGATAAATGCTTCAATAATATTGAAAAAGGAAGAGTATGAGTATTCAACATTTCCGTGTC
GCCCTTATTCCCTTTTTTGCGGCATTTTGCCTTCCTGTTTTTGCTCACCCAGAAACGCTGGTGAAAGTAA
AAGATGCTGAAGATCAGTTGGGTGCACGAGTGGGTTACATCGAACTGGATCTCAACAGCGGTAAGATCCT
TGAGAGTTTTCGCCCCGAAGAACGTTTTCCAATGATGAGCACTTTTAAAGTTCTGCTATGTGGCGCGGTA
TTATCCCGTATTGACGCCGGGCAAGAGCAACTCGGTCGCCGCATACACTATTCTCAGAATGACTTGGTTG
AGTACTCACCAGTCACAGAAAAGCATCTTACGGATGGCATGACAGTAAGAGAATTATGCAGTGCTGCCAT
AACCATGAGTGATAACACTGCGGCCAACTTACTTCTGACAACGATCGGAGGACCGAAGGAGCTAACCGCT
TTTTTGCACAACATGGGGGATCATGTAACTCGCCTTGATCGTTGGGAACCGGAGCTGAATGAAGCCATAC
CAAACGACGAGCGTGACACCACGATGCCTGTAGCAATGGCAACAACGTTGCGCAAACTATTAACTGGCGA
ACTACTTACTCTAGCTTCCCGGCAACAATTAATAGACTGGATGGAGGCGGATAAAGTTGCAGGACCACTT
CTGCGCTCGGCCCTTCCGGCTGGCTGGTTTATTGCTGATAAATCTGGAGCCGGTGAGCGTGGGTCTCGCG
GTATCATTGCAGCACTGGGGCCAGATGGTAAGCCCTCCCGTATCGTAGTTATCTACACGACGGGGAGTCA
GGCAACTATGGATGAACGAAATAGACAGATCGCTGAGATAGGTGCCTCACTGATTAAGCATTGGTAACTG
TCAGACCAAGTTTACTCATATATACTTTAGATTGATTTAAAACTTCATTTTTAATTTAAAAGGATCTAGG
TGAAGATCCTTTTTGATAATCTCATGACCAAAATCCCTTAACGTGAGTTTTCGTTCCACTGAGCGTCAGA
CCCCGTAGAAAAGATCAAAGGATCTTCTTGAGATCCTTTTTTTCTGCGCGTAATCTGCTGCTTGCAAACA
AAAAAACCACCGCTACCAGCGGTGGTTTGTTTGCCGGATCAAGAGCTACCAACTCTTTTTCCGAAGGTAA
CTGGCTTCAGCAGAGCGCAGATACCAAATACTGTTCTTCTAGTGTAGCCGTAGTTAGGCCACCACTTCAA
GAACTCTGTAGCACCGCCTACATACCTCGCTCTGCTAATCCTGTTACCAGTGGCTGCTGCCAGTGGCGAT
AAGTCGTGTCTTACCGGGTTGGACTCAAGACGATAGTTACCGGATAAGGCGCAGCGGTCGGGCTGAACGG
GGGGTTCGTGCACACAGCCCAGCTTGGAGCGAACGACCTACACCGAACTGAGATACCTACAGCGTGAGCT
ATGAGAAAGCGCCACGCTTCCCGAAGGGAGAAAGGCGGACAGGTATCCGGTAAGCGGCAGGGTCGGAACA
GGAGAGCGCACGAGGGAGCTTCCAGGGGGAAACGCCTGGTATCTTTATAGTCCTGTCGGGTTTCGCCACC
TCTGACTTGAGCGTCGATTTTTGTGATGCTCGTCAGGGGGGCGGAGCCTATGGAAAAACGCCAGCAACGC
GGCCTTTTTACGGTTCCTGGCCTTTTGCTGGCCTTTTGCTCACATGTTCTTTCCTGCGTTATCCCCTGAT
TCTGTGGATAACCGTATTACCGCCTTTGAGTGAGCTGATACCGCTCGCCGCAGCCGAACGACCGAGCGCA
GCGAGTCAGTGAGCGAGGAAGCGGAAGAGCGCCCAATACGCAAACCGCCTCTCCCCGCGCGTTGGCCGAT
TCATTAATGCAGCTGGCACGACAGGTTTCCCGACTGGAAAGCGGGCAGTGAGCGCAACGCAATTAATGTG
AGTTAGCTCACTCATTAGGCACCCCAGGCTTTACACTTTATGCTTCCGGCTCGTATGTTGTGTGGAATTG
TGAGCGGATAACAATTTCACACAGGAAACAGCTATGACCATGATTACGCCAAGCGCGCAATTAACCCTCA
CTAAAGGGAACAAAAGCTGGAGCTGCAAGC
Features (pLannotate 1.2.2; 30 found; start..end, strand, type, name):
      5..231     +  promoter       RSV promoter: Rous sarcoma virus enhancer/promoter
    232..412     +  LTR            5' LTR (truncated): truncated 5' long terminal repeat (LTR) from HIV-1
    459..584     +  misc_feature   HIV-1 Ψ: packaging signal of human immunodeficiency virus type 1
    568..931     +  CDS            HIV-1 gag (fragment): gag protein from human immunodeficiency virus 1; gag
   1077..1310    +  misc_feature   RRE: The Rev response element (RRE) of HIV-1 allows for Rev-dependent mRNA export from the nucleus to the cytoplasm.
   1687..1713    +  CDS            Rev (fragment): human immunodeficiency virus 1 (HIV-1) Rev protein; rev; enhances nuclear export of unspliced and incompletely spliced viral mRNAs
   1720..1743    +  promoter       SV40 promoter (fragment): SV40 early promoter
   1744..1815    +  promoter       SV40 promoter (fragment): SV40 enhancer and early promoter
   1839..1974    +  rep_origin     SV40 ori: SV40 origin of replication
   2020..2616    +  CDS            PuroR (fragment): puromycin N-acetyltransferase; pac from Streptomyces; confers resistance to puromycin
   2665..2782    +  misc_feature   cPPT/CTS: central polypurine tract and central termination sequence of HIV-1
   2847..2913    +  CDS            small t antigen (fragment): SV40 (simian virus 40) small t antigen
   2920..4098    +  promoter       EF-1α promoter: strong constitutive promoter for human elongation factor EF-1α
   5768..5821    +  promoter       U6 promoter (fragment): RNA polymerase III promoter for human U6 snRNA
   5863..6451    +  misc_feature   WPRE: woodchuck hepatitis virus posttranscriptional regulatory element
   6502..6521    +  misc_feature   cPPT/CTS (fragment): central polypurine tract and central termination sequence of HIV-1
   6523..6756    +  LTR            3' LTR (ΔU3): self-inactivating 3' long terminal repeat (LTR) from HIV-1
   6834..6955    +  polyA_signal   SV40 poly(A) signal: SV40 polyadenylation signal
   6995..7130    +  rep_origin     SV40 ori: SV40 origin of replication
   7151..7169    -  promoter       T7 promoter: promoter for bacteriophage T7 RNA polymerase
   7177..7332    +  CDS            lacZα (fragment): LacZα fragment of β-galactosidase; lacZ fragment
   7337..7765    +  rep_origin     f1 ori (sequence partly withheld): f1 bacteriophage origin of replication; arrow indicates direction of (+) strand synthesis
   7818..7922    +  promoter       AmpR promoter: bla
   7923..8783    +  CDS            AmpR: β-lactamase; bla; confers resistance to ampicillin, carbenicillin, and related antibiotics
   8954..9542    +  rep_origin     ori: high-copy-number ColE1/pMB1/pBR322/pUC origin of replication
   9725..9817    +  CDS            lacI (fragment): lac repressor; lacI; The lac repressor binds to the lac operator to inhibit transcription in E. coli. This inhibition can be relieved by adding lactose or isopropyl-β-D-thiogalactopyranoside (IPTG).
   9830..9851    +  protein_bind   CAP binding site: CAP binding activates transcription in the presence of cAMP. E. coli catabolite activator protein
   9866..9896    +  promoter       lac promoter: promoter for the E. coli lac operon
   9904..9920    +  protein_bind   lac operator: The lac repressor binds to the lac operator to inhibit transcription in E. coli. This inhibition can be relieved by adding lactose or isopropyl-β-D-thiogalactopyranoside (IPTG). lac repressor encoded by lacI
   9965..9983    +  promoter       T3 promoter: promoter for bacteriophage T3 RNA polymerase
