[The description below was written by a language model from this plasmid's Addgene catalogue record and pLannotate feature annotations shown in this document.]
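Description:
TFORF2303 is a third-generation-style, self-inactivating lentiviral expression plasmid built on the pLX_TRC317 backbone. It belongs to a barcoded library of human transcription factor open reading frames. In bacteria it is maintained by a high-copy ColE1/pUC origin and selected with ampicillin through the bla gene. An f1 origin and remnants of a lac/lacZα cloning region flanked by T3 and T7 promoters are also present. The depositor warns that the plasmid can recombine, as is common for LTR-containing vectors.

The viral genome is transcribed from an RSV promoter fused to a truncated HIV-1 5' LTR, so it does not depend on Tat. It carries the Ψ packaging signal with a short gag fragment, the RRE for Rev-dependent nuclear export, a cPPT/CTS to aid nuclear import, and a ΔU3 3' LTR followed by an SV40 polyadenylation signal. Two expression units sit inside this genome. An SV40 early promoter drives puromycin N-acetyltransferase for selection of transduced mammalian cells. The human EF-1α promoter drives the insert, a 1742 bp synthesized ORF for an isoform of human CIITA, the class II MHC transactivator.

The ORF is not annotated in the feature table, but it would fit the unannotated gap between the EF-1α promoter and the WPRE, which enhances transcript stability and expression. The unique 24 bp barcode described for this collection is likewise not annotated, and its exact position is not stated. The vector is intended for overexpressing CIITA in mammalian cells, alone or in pooled screens. In pooled screens, barcode sequencing identifies which transcription factor each cell received, as in directed-differentiation studies.
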