Addgene plasmid #142019: TFORF2303
Purpose: Lentiviral vector for overexpressing transcription factor ORFs with unique 24-bp barcodes. Barcodes facilitate identification of transcription factors in pooled screens.
Depositing lab: Feng Zhang. Depositing organization: Broad Institute. Publication: A transcription factor atlas of directed differentiation. Joung J, Ma S, Tay T, Geiger-Schuller KR, Kirchgatterer PC, Verdine VK, Guo B, Arias-Garcia MA, Allen WE, Singh A, Kuksenko O, Abudayyeh OO, Gootenberg JS, Fu Z, Macrae RK, Buenrostro JD, Regev A, Zhang F. Cell. 2023 Jan 5;186(1):209-229.e26. doi: 10.1016/j.cell.2022.11.026. PubMed 36608654.
Backbone
  Vector backbone: pLX_TRC317
  Backbone manufacturer: Broad Institute Genetic Perturbation Platform
  Backbone size w/o insert (bp): 8264
  Vector type: Mammalian Expression, Lentiviral
  Selectable markers: Puromycin
Growth in bacteria
  Bacterial resistance: Ampicillin, 100 μg/mL
  Growth temperature: 37°C
  Growth strain: NEB Stable
  Copy number: High Copy
Gene/Insert
  Gene/Insert name: CIITA
  Species: H. sapiens (human)
  Insert size (bp): 1742
  Entrez Gene: CIITA (a.k.a. C2TA, CIITAIV, MHC2TA, NLRA)
  Promoter: EF1a
  Cloning method: Unknown
  Sequencing primers: 5′ GGGTGGAGACTGAAGTTAGGCCAG; 3′ CACATAGCGTAAAAGGAGCAACATAG
Terms and licenses: Academic/Nonprofit Terms; Industry Terms: Not Available to Industry
Depositor comments: NM_001286403,ENST00000381835 . The transcription factor ORF portion of this plasmid was synthesized by Genewiz. Please test multiple small colonies in case of plasmid recombination. To make this collection available in a timely manner, a portion of this collection was not fully sequenced by Addgene. If an Addgene verified full plasmid sequence is not available, please contact us prior to placing an order to request the full sequence.
How to cite: TFORF2303 was a gift from Feng Zhang (Addgene plasmid # 142019 ; http://n2t.net/addgene:142019 ; RRID:Addgene_142019)
