>Addgene plasmid #142019 | TFORF2303 | depositor partial sequence | sequence record 278194 | Insert
ACCGCCACCATGCGTTGCCTGGCTCCACGCCCTGCTGGGTCCTACCTGTCAGAGCCCCAAGGCAGCTCAC
AGTGTGCCACCATGGAGTTGGGGCCCCTAGAAGGTGGCTACCTGGAGCTTCTTAACAGCGATGCTGACCC
CCTGTGCCTCTACCACTTCTATGACCAGATGGACCTGGCTGGAGAAGAAGAGATTGAGCTCTACTCAGAA
CCCGACACAGACACCATCAACTGCGACCAGTTCAGCAGGCTGTTGTGTGACATGGAAGGTGATGAAGAGA
CCAGGGAGGCTTATGCCAATATCGCGGAACTGGACCAGTATGTCTTCCAGGACTCCCAGCTGGAGGGCCT
GAGCAAGGACATTTTCAAGCACATAGGACCAGATGAAGTGATCGGTGAGAGTATGGAGATGCCAGCAGAA
GTTGGGCAGAAAAGTCAGAAAAGACCCTTCCCAGAGGAGCTTCCGGCAGACCTGAAGCACTGGAAGCCAG
TGCCTTTCTCCAGTTCCTCGTTGAGCTGCCTGAATCTCCCTGAGGGACCCATCCAGTTTGTCCCCACCAT
CTCCACTCTGCCCCATGGGCTCTGGCAAATCTCTGAGGCTGGAACAGGGGTCTCCAGTATATTCATCTAC
CATGGTGAGGTGCCCCAGGCCAGCCAAGTACCCCCTCCCAGTGGATTCACTGTCCACGGCCTCCCAACAT
CTCCAGACCGGCCAGGCTCCACCAGCCCCTTCGCTCCATCAGCCACTGACCTGCCCAGCATGCCTGAACC
TGCCCTGACCTCCCGAGCAAACATGACAGAGCACAAGACGTCCCCCACCCAATGCCCGGCAGCTGGAGAG
GTCTCCAACAAGCTTCCAAAATGGCCTGGTCTAGCCTGGTCACCGTGCCTGGGTCTGAGGCCCTCCCTCC
ACAGGGCTGCCTTGAGCGACACGGTGGCGCTGTGGGAGTCCCTGCAGCAGCATGGGGAGACCAAGCTACT
TCAGGCAGCAGAGGAGAAGTTCACCATCGAGCCTTTCAAAGCCAAGTCCCTGAAGGATGTGGAAGACCTG
GGAAAGCTTGTGCAGACTCAGAGGACGAGAAGTTCCTCGGAAGACACAGCTGGGGAGCTCCCTGCTGTTC
GGGACCTAAAGAAACTGGAGTTTGCGCTGGGCCCTGTCTCAGGCCCCCAGGCTTTCCCCAAACTGGTGCG
GATCCTCACGGCCTTTTCCTCCCTGCAGCATCTGGACCTGGATGCGCTGAGTGAGAACAAGATCGGGGAC
GAGGGTGTCTCGCAGCTCTCAGCCACCTTCCCCCAGCTGAAGTCCTTGGAAACCCTCAATCTGTCCCAGA
ACAACATCACTGACCTGGGTGCCTACAAACTCGCCGAGGCCCTGCCTTCGCTCGCTGCATCCCTGCTCAG
GCTAAGCTTGTACAATAACTGCATCTGCGACGTGGGAGCCGAGAGCTTGGCTCGTGTGCTTCCGGACATG
GTGTCCCTCCGGGTGATGGACGTCCAGTACAACAAGTTCACGGCTGCCGGGGCCCAGCAGCTCGCTGCCA
GCCTTCGGAGGTGTCCTCATGTGGAGACGCTGGCGATGTGGACGCCCACCATCCCATTCAGTGTCCAGGA
ACACCTGCAACAACAGGATTCACGGATCAGCCTGAGATAGTAATGAACTAGTCCGTAACTTGAAAGTATT
TCGATTTCTTGGCTTTATATATCTTGTGGAAAGGACGAGTCTGCTTAGCGCGAAATGGCTGC
