>Addgene plasmid #142019 | TFORF2303 | depositor partial sequence | sequence record 278195 | Barcode
GTCTGCTTAGCGCGAAATGGCTGC
